Addgene plasmid #120382: pAcGFP-MALAT1M
Purpose: Reporter for RNA nuclear localization
Depositing lab: Igor Ulitsky. Depositing organization: Weizmann Institute of Science. Publication: Sequences enriched in Alu repeats drive nuclear localization of long RNAs in human cells. Lubelsky Y, Ulitsky I. Nature. 2018 Mar 1;555(7694):107-111. doi: 10.1038/nature25757. Epub 2018 Jan 24. PubMed 29466324.
Backbone
  Vector backbone: pAcGFP1-C1
  Vector type: Mammalian Expression
  Selectable markers: Neomycin (select with G418)
Growth in bacteria
  Bacterial resistance: Kanamycin, 50 μg/mL
  Growth temperature: 37°C
  Growth strain: DH5alpha
  Copy number: High Copy
Gene/Insert
  Gene/Insert name: MALAT1
  Species: H. sapiens (human)
  Insert size (bp): 625
  GenBank ID: NR_002819
  Entrez Gene: MALAT1 (a.k.a. HCN, LINC00047, NCRNA00047, NEAT2, PRO2853)
  Promoter: CMV
  Tag / fusion protein: AcGFP1 (N terminal on insert)
  Cloning method: Ligation Independent Cloning
  Sequencing primers: 5′ acgagaagcgcgatcacatg; 3′ gtgatgctattgctttatttgtaacc
Terms and licenses: Academic/Nonprofit Terms; Industry Terms: Not Available to Industry
How to cite: pAcGFP-MALAT1M was a gift from Igor Ulitsky (Addgene plasmid # 120382 ; http://n2t.net/addgene:120382 ; RRID:Addgene_120382)
