[The description below was written by a language model from this plasmid's Addgene catalogue record and pLannotate feature annotations shown in this document.]
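Description:
pAcGFP-MALAT1M is a mammalian expression plasmid of 5,347 nt built on the pAcGFP1-C1 backbone and designed as a reporter for RNA nuclear localization. It is maintained at high copy in E. coli through a ColE1/pUC-type origin and also carries an f1 phage origin. A single NeoR/KanR (Tn5 aminoglycoside phosphotransferase) gene serves both hosts. The bacterial bla-type promoter drives it for kanamycin selection in bacteria, and the adjacent SV40 enhancer/early promoter drives it for G418 selection in mammalian cells, with an HSV TK polyadenylation signal terminating the cassette. The short ble, bGH poly(A) and large T antigen annotations are only partial matches, probably to backbone sequence, and are not functional elements.

The payload is a transcription unit in which the human CMV immediate-early enhancer and promoter drive the AcGFP1 coding sequence, the green fluorescent protein from Aequorea coerulescens. It is followed by a 625 bp fragment of the human long noncoding RNA MALAT1 and then the SV40 poly(A) signal. The annotation software did not label the MALAT1 fragment. However, the unannotated interval between the end of AcGFP1 and the residual multiple cloning site fits the recorded insert, which was introduced by ligation-independent cloning. Although the catalogue lists AcGFP1 as an N-terminal tag, MALAT1 is noncoding. The stated purpose suggests that the fragment is meant to act as an RNA element appended to the GFP message, not as a fused protein domain. The record does not say which part of MALAT1 the fragment comes from. The construct is used to test how this sequence affects the nuclear versus cytoplasmic distribution of the GFP reporter transcript in human cells.
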