Features (pLannotate 1.2.2; 14 found; start..end, strand, type, name):
     54..357     +  enhancer       CMV enhancer: human cytomegalovirus immediate early enhancer
    358..561     +  promoter       CMV promoter: human cytomegalovirus (CMV) immediate early promoter
    606..1322    +  CDS            AcGFP1: AcGFP1 is a basic (constitutively fluorescent) green fluorescent protein, derived from Aequorea coerulescens.
   1969..2004    +  misc_feature   MCS (fragment): multiple cloning site
   2021..2105    +  CDS            large T antigen (fragment): large T antigen from SV40 (simian virus 40)
   2128..2249    +  polyA_signal   SV40 poly(A) signal: SV40 polyadenylation signal
   2283..2711    -  rep_origin     f1 ori (sequence partly withheld): f1 bacteriophage origin of replication; arrow indicates direction of (+) strand synthesis
   2738..2842    +  promoter       AmpR promoter: bla
   2844..3201    +  promoter       SV40 promoter: SV40 enhancer and early promoter
   3236..4030    +  CDS            NeoR/KanR: aminoglycoside phosphotransferase from Tn5; aph(3')-II (or nptII); confers resistance to neomycin, kanamycin, and G418 (Geneticin®)
   4051..4203    +  CDS            ble (fragment): BLE_KLEPN - Experimental evidence at protein level: Swiss-Prot protein existence level 1. Binding protein with a strong affinity to the bleomycin family of antibiotics. Binds to CL990; an antimitotic-antibiotic compound. From Klebsiella pneumoniae.
   4262..4309    +  polyA_signal   HSV TK poly(A) signal: herpes simplex virus thymidine kinase polyadenylation signal (Cole and Stacy, 1985)
   4400..4416    -  polyA_signal   bGH poly(A) signal (fragment): bovine growth hormone polyadenylation signal
   4638..5226    +  rep_origin     ori: high-copy-number ColE1/pMB1/pBR322/pUC origin of replication
>Addgene plasmid #120382 | pAcGFP-MALAT1M | addgene full sequence | sequence record 233874 | Addgene NGS Result
TAATAGTAATCAATTACGGGGTCATTAGTTCATAGCCCATATATGGAGTTCCGCGTTACATAACTTACGG
TAAATGGCCCGCCTGGCTGACCGCCCAACGACCCCCGCCCATTGACGTCAATAATGACGTATGTTCCCAT
AGTAACGCCAATAGGGACTTTCCATTGACGTCAATGGGTGGAGTATTTACGGTAAACTGCCCACTTGGCA
GTACATCAAGTGTATCATATGCCAAGTACGCCCCCTATTGACGTCAATGACGGTAAATGGCCCGCCTGGC
ATTATGCCCAGTACATGACCTTATGGGACTTTCCTACTTGGCAGTACATCTACGTATTAGTCATCGCTAT
TACCATGGTGATGCGGTTTTGGCAGTACATCAATGGGCGTGGATAGCGGTTTGACTCACGGGGATTTCCA
AGTCTCCACCCCATTGACGTCAATGGGAGTTTGTTTTGGCACCAAAATCAACGGGACTTTCCAAAATGTC
GTAACAACTCCGCCCCATTGACGCAAATGGGCGGTAGGCGTGTACGGTGGGAGGTCTATATAAGCAGAGC
TGGTTTAGTGAACCGTCAGATCCGCTAGCGCTACCGGTCGCCACCATGGTGAGCAAGGGCGCCGAGCTGT
TCACCGGCATCGTGCCCATCCTGATCGAGCTGAATGGCGATGTGAATGGCCACAAGTTCAGCGTGAGCGG
CGAGGGCGAGGGCGATGCCACCTACGGCAAGCTGACCCTGAAGTTCATCTGCACCACCGGCAAGCTGCCT
GTGCCCTGGCCCACCCTGGTGACCACCCTGAGCTACGGCGTGCAGTGCTTCTCACGCTACCCCGATCACA
TGAAGCAGCACGACTTCTTCAAGAGCGCCATGCCTGAGGGCTACATCCAGGAGCGCACCATCTTCTTCGA
GGATGACGGCAACTACAAGTCGCGCGCCGAGGTGAAGTTCGAGGGCGATACCCTGGTGAATCGCATCGAG
CTGACCGGCACCGATTTCAAGGAGGATGGCAACATCCTGGGCAATAAGATGGAGTACAACTACAACGCCC
ACAATGTGTACATCATGACCGACAAGGCCAAGAATGGCATCAAGGTGAACTTCAAGATCCGCCACAACAT
CGAGGATGGCAGCGTGCAGCTGGCCGACCACTACCAGCAGAATACCCCCATCGGCGATGGCCCTGTGCTG
CTGCCCGATAACCACTACCTGTCCACCCAGAGCGCCCTGTCCAAGGACCCCAACGAGAAGCGCGATCACA
TGATCTACTTCGGCTTCGTGACCGCCGCCGCCATCACCCACGGCATGGATGAGCTGTACAAGTCCGGACT
CAGATCATAACCTTTAGTCTTTTCCAGATGCAACCTTAAAATCAGTGACAAGAAACATTCCAAACAAGCA
ACAGTCTTCAAGAAATTAAACTGGCAAGTGGAAATGTTTAAACAGTTCAGTGATCTTTAGTGCATTGTTT
ATGTGTGGGTTTCTCTCTCCCCTCCCTTGGTCTTAATTCTTACATGCAGGAACACTCAGCAGACACACGT
ATGCGAAGGGCCAGAGAAGCCAGACCCAGTAAGAAAAAATAGCCTATTTACTTTAAATAAACCAAACATT
CCGTTTAAAATGTGGGGATTGGGAACCACTAGTTCTTTCAGATGGTATTCTTCAGACTATAGAAGGAGCT
TCCAGTTGAATTCACCAGTGGACAAAATGAGGAAAACAGGTGAACAAGCTTTTTCTGTATTTACATACAA
AGTCAGATCAGTTATGGGACAATAGTATTGAATAGATTTCAGCTTTATGCTGGAGTAACTGGCATGTGAG
CAAACTGTGTTGGCGTGGGGGTGGAGGGGTGAGGTGGGCGCTAAGCCTTTTTTTAAGATTTTTCAGGTAC
CCCTCACTAAAGGCACCGAAGGCTTAAAGTAGGACAACCATGGAGCCTTCCTGTGGCAGGAGAGACAACA
AAGCGTTCAATTCTGCAGTCGACGGTACCGCGGGCCCGGGATCCACCGGATCTAGATAACTGATCATAAT
CAGCCATACCACATTTGTAGAGGTTTTACTTGCTTTAAAAAACCTCCCACACCTCCCCCTGAACCTGAAA
CATAAAATGAATGCAATTGTTGTTGTTAACTTGTTTATTGCAGCTTATAATGGTTACAAATAAAGCAATA
GCATCACAAATTTCACAAATAAAGCATTTTTTTCACTGCATTCTAGTTGTGGTTTGTCCAAACTCATCAA
TGTATCTTAACGCGTAAATTGTAAGCGTTAATATTTTGTTAAAATTCGCGTTAAATTTTTGTTAAATCAG
CTCATTTTTTAACCAATAGGCCGAAATCGGCAAAATCCCTTATAAATCAAAAGAATAGACCGAGATAGGG
T
[37 nt withheld, positions 2382-2418]
AAAGAACGTGGACTCCAACGTCAAAGG
[49 nt withheld, positions 2446-2494]
T
[91 nt withheld, positions 2496-2586]
G
[124 nt withheld, positions 2588-2711]
CAGGTGGCACTTTTCGGGGAAATGTGCGCGGAACCCCTATTTGTTTATTTTTCTAAATACATTCAAATAT
GTATCCGCTCATGAGACAATAACCCTGATAAATGCTTCAATAATATTGAAAAAGGAAGAGTCCTGAGGCG
GAAAGAACCAGCTGTGGAATGTGTGTCAGTTAGGGTGTGGAAAGTCCCCAGGCTCCCCAGCAGGCAGAAG
TATGCAAAGCATGCATCTCAATTAGTCAGCAACCAGGTGTGGAAAGTCCCCAGGCTCCCCAGCAGGCAGA
AGTATGCAAAGCATGCATCTCAATTAGTCAGCAACCATAGTCCCGCCCCTAACTCCGCCCATCCCGCCCC
TAACTCCGCCCAGTTCCGCCCATTCTCCGCCCCATGGCTGACTAATTTTTTTTATTTATGCAGAGGCCGA
GGCCGCCTCGGCCTCTGAGCTATTCCAGAAGTAGTGAGGAGGCTTTTTTGGAGGCCTAGGCTTTTGCAAA
GATCGATCAAGAGACAGGATGAGGATCGTTTCGCATGATTGAACAAGATGGATTGCACGCAGGTTCTCCG
GCCGCTTGGGTGGAGAGGCTATTCGGCTATGACTGGGCACAACAGACAATCGGCTGCTCTGATGCCGCCG
TGTTCCGGCTGTCAGCGCAGGGGCGCCCGGTTCTTTTTGTCAAGACCGACCTGTCCGGTGCCCTGAATGA
ACTGCAAGACGAGGCAGCGCGGCTATCGTGGCTGGCCACGACGGGCGTTCCTTGCGCAGCTGTGCTCGAC
GTTGTCACTGAAGCGGGAAGGGACTGGCTGCTATTGGGCGAAGTGCCGGGGCAGGATCTCCTGTCATCTC
ACCTTGCTCCTGCCGAGAAAGTATCCATCATGGCTGATGCAATGCGGCGGCTGCATACGCTTGATCCGGC
TACCTGCCCATTCGACCACCAAGCGAAACATCGCATCGAGCGAGCACGTACTCGGATGGAAGCCGGTCTT
GTCGATCAGGATGATCTGGACGAAGAGCATCAGGGGCTCGCGCCAGCCGAACTGTTCGCCAGGCTCAAGG
CGAGCATGCCCGACGGCGAGGATCTCGTCGTGACCCATGGCGATGCCTGCTTGCCGAATATCATGGTGGA
AAATGGCCGCTTTTCTGGATTCATCGACTGTGGCCGGCTGGGTGTGGCGGACCGCTATCAGGACATAGCG
TTGGCTACCCGTGATATTGCTGAAGAGCTTGGCGGCGAATGGGCTGACCGCTTCCTCGTGCTTTACGGTA
TCGCCGCTCCCGATTCGCAGCGCATCGCCTTCTATCGCCTTCTTGACGAGTTCTTCTGAGCGGGACTCTG
GGGTTCGAAATGACCGACCAAGCGACGCCCAACCTGCCATCACGAGATTTCGATTCCACCGCCGCCTTCT
ATGAAAGGTTGGGCTTCGGAATCGTTTTCCGGGACGCCGGCTGGATGATCCTCCAGCGCGGGGATCTCAT
GCTGGAGTTCTTCGCCCACCCTAGGGGGAGGCTAACTGAAACACGGAAGGAGACAATACCGGAAGGAACC
CGCGCTATGACGGCAATAAAAAGACAGAATAAAACGCACGGTGTTGGGTCGTTTGTTCATAAACGCGGGG
TTCGGTCCCAGGGCTGGCACTCTGTCGATACCCCACCGAGACCCCATTGGGGCCAATACGCCCGCGTTTC
TTCCTTTTCCCCACCCCACCCCCCAAGTTCGGGTGAAGGCCCAGGGCTCGCAGCCAACGTCGGGGCGGCA
GGCCCTGCCATAGCCTCAGGTTACTCATATATACTTTAGATTGATTTAAAACTTCATTTTTAATTTAAAA
GGATCTAGGTGAAGATCCTTTTTGATAATCTCATGACCAAAATCCCTTAACGTGAGTTTTCGTTCCACTG
AGCGTCAGACCCCGTAGAAAAGATCAAAGGATCTTCTTGAGATCCTTTTTTTCTGCGCGTAATCTGCTGC
TTGCAAACAAAAAAACCACCGCTACCAGCGGTGGTTTGTTTGCCGGATCAAGAGCTACCAACTCTTTTTC
CGAAGGTAACTGGCTTCAGCAGAGCGCAGATACCAAATACTGTTCTTCTAGTGTAGCCGTAGTTAGGCCA
CCACTTCAAGAACTCTGTAGCACCGCCTACATACCTCGCTCTGCTAATCCTGTTACCAGTGGCTGCTGCC
AGTGGCGATAAGTCGTGTCTTACCGGGTTGGACTCAAGACGATAGTTACCGGATAAGGCGCAGCGGTCGG
GCTGAACGGGGGGTTCGTGCACACAGCCCAGCTTGGAGCGAACGACCTACACCGAACTGAGATACCTACA
GCGTGAGCTATGAGAAAGCGCCACGCTTCCCGAAGGGAGAAAGGCGGACAGGTATCCGGTAAGCGGCAGG
GTCGGAACAGGAGAGCGCACGAGGGAGCTTCCAGGGGGAAACGCCTGGTATCTTTATAGTCCTGTCGGGT
TTCGCCACCTCTGACTTGAGCGTCGATTTTTGTGATGCTCGTCAGGGGGGCGGAGCCTATGGAAAAACGC
CAGCAACGCGGCCTTTTTACGGTTCCTGGCCTTTTGCTGGCCTTTTGCTCACATGTTCTTTCCTGCGTTA
TCCCCTGATTCTGTGGATAACCGTATTACCGCCATGCATTAGTTAT
